>Addgene plasmid #129415 | pGL3-Basic-Rab18-sfGFP(N) HDR template | addgene full sequence | sequence record 254821 | Addgene NGS Result
GGTACCGAGCTCTTACGCGTAGTTGCACCGCCAGAAGTAATGCACCTGACCTACCTGAAGTCTACGCCTC
CCTTTCAAGATGAATTAGGGTGCAGAGGGTGCTCTCCACTATAACAGAGGGGAAGCCAGCAAGATAATAC
CTGATCACACCTTTTATAGAGCACTTTGGTTAACAACATGTCTTCACAAATTAACTCACTTAACCTTCAT
AACAATAAGAAGCAGATGTTCTAAGAAGTGTTACTGTGTCTCTCAGAGATGGAGAAAGGCTAAGAAAGCT
GGGTAGTATGACAAGGCAGTTATAAGGTAGAGCTGGACCTAAATTTAAGATAATCTGCTTCAAGCACAGT
GCTTTTCCCACCGCAGTGCAGCTGTTATGAGCAGCTGCCGAAATAAAACAGCTTGATATTCTCCTGACTG
AGTCCTCCCACTGACTCAAAAGGAGGGTTAGGTTGAGGTTGGGGCGGAGCTAGACCTCAAGAAGAAGCCA
ACAAAGTCACACACAGCGCTCCCCACCTGCGCTTGCGCAGGGGAGGAACACGCAGTCCGGAAAAACGCCG
GGGATTCTGGGTCGCGCAGCCGTGGAGCTACCTCAAGGCGGAACTGGGGAGTCCAGGGCTTCGGCAGCCT
GAACACCCGGTGTGAAAGGAAGGTGGCAGACGTGGAGCGGCGCGCATGCGCAGCAGCTCACTCTGCTGAA
GGGCTGAGAGGCGCACCCGGGCGGCCAGCTGGGCTCGGAGCGGAACGGGGTCAGGATGAACAGCAAGGGC
GAGGAGCTGTTCACCGGGGTGGTGCCCATCCTGGTCGAGCTGGACGGCGACGTAAACGGCCACAAGTTCA
GCGTGCGCGGCGAGGGCGAGGGCGATGCCACCAACGGCAAGCTGACCCTGAAGTTCATCTGCACCACCGG
CAAGCTGCCCGTGCCCTGGCCCACCCTCGTGACCACCCTGACCTACGGCGTGCAGTGCTTCAGCCGCTAC
CCCGACCACATGAAGCGCCACGACTTCTTCAAGTCCGCCATGCCCGAAGGCTACGTCCAGGAGCGCACCA
TCAGCTTCAAGGACGACGGCACCTACAAGACCCGCGCCGAGGTGAAGTTCGAGGGCGACACCCTGGTGAA
CCGCATCGAGCTGAAGGGCATCGACTTCAAGGAGGACGGCAACATCCTGGGGCACAAGCTGGAGTACAAC
TTCAACAGCCACAACGTCTATATCACCGCCGACAAGCAGAAGAACGGCATCAAGGCCAACTTCAAGATCC
GCCACAACGTGGAGGACGGCAGCGTGCAGCTCGCCGACCACTACCAGCAGAACACCCCCATCGGCGACGG
CCCCGTGCTGCTGCCCGACAACCACTACCTGAGCACCCAGTCCGTGCTGAGCAAAGACCCCAACGAGAAG
CGCGATCACATGGTCCTGCTGGAGTTCGTGACCGCCGCCGGGATCACTCACGGCATGGACGAGCTGTACA
AGTCCGGAGGCGGAGGGAGCGGGGGAGGCGGATCTGGCGGAGGCGGATCCGACGAGGACGTGCTAACCAC
CCTGAAGATCCTCATCATCGGCGAGAGTGGGGTGGGCAAGTCCAGGTGAGGCGGAGGTGCGGGTCGTGAC
GAGGGTGGCTGGGCTCTTTCTGCCCCGGTGGCTGCTGTCTCCTGGGCCGCGACGGGAACTGTAAACTGCA
GCGGCGGGCTCGGGCCGGCTCCGCTCGCGCCCTCCTCGGCCTCTGGGCCGCGCTCTCCCGCGACGTTTGC
TTTCCTCTCCCCACCCGCGCCTGCCTGGTTCCCGGCCTTTGCCAGGCCCAAGTTCTCTGGGTCGCTCTCC
CTCCTGTAGCGCCGAGAAAACACCATTCCGAGGGCCGCCGCTCGGCCGGCAGGTTTGCTGCGCGGAGCTC
AGGGCGTGGCGGGCTGGTTTGGGCCCGAATCCGGCCGGGGGCGCCTTGCCTCGAACCTCTCGGGGTTCAG
GCTGCCTGCCACCCCGAGACCCGGGAGACATAGCTTTCCCACTTGAGGGTTTCTGTGGGGCCTTCTCTAA
ATACATAATGTCCTCGGGAAGTTTCGTGACGCCTTAGGTCCCATTCCTGGCCTGTTTGGGCGCAGCTTAA
TGTCGATTCTTTTACTTTTTTATTAGTCGGCTGTGAAAGAACTGGATCTTGTGACTGCTGGAAAATTTCG
CTTTAGTGTAAGGTCCGAGTGCTTCAGCCGTGGGCCACCTTTGAAAATAAAATGTAATTGTTATTTCTCA
TTTTGCCACATCCTGTGGAGACAGAAGATTAGTGTTGTGCTTTCATTTTTTACTTTTTCCTTGGGGAAAA
TAATATTGACAGTGGAGTTGAGTATAAGGTAAGACATGGATCTAGGTGGATGTTGCTAGAGGGCTGTGAT
TTCATCCAGGTCTTGGAAGAGAGTTCTCCAGCTGATGTCATTCTTGCCATCTGATTATGAGTAGGTTATG
TTCAAGGCCGTCCTGATCGTCGACCGATGCCCTTGAGAGCCTTCAACCCAGTCAGCTCCTTCCGGTGGGC
GCGGGGCATGACTATCGTCGCCGCACTTATGACTGTCTTCTTTATCATGCAACTCGTAGGACAGGTGCCG
GCAGCGCTCTTCCGCTTCCTCGCTCACTGACTCGCTGCGCTCGGTCGTTCGGCTGCGGCGAGCGGTATCA
GCTCACTCAAAGGCGGTAATACGGTTATCCACAGAATCAGGGGATAACGCAGGAAAGAACATGTGAGCAA
AAGGCCAGCAAAAGGCCAGGAACCGTAAAAAGGCCGCGTTGCTGGCGTTTTTCCATAGGCTCCGCCCCCC
TGACGAGCATCACAAAAATCGACGCTCAAGTCAGAGGTGGCGAAACCCGACAGGACTATAAAGATACCAG
GCGTTTCCCCCTGGAAGCTCCCTCGTGCGCTCTCCTGTTCCGACCCTGCCGCTTACCGGATACCTGTCCG
CCTTTCTCCCTTCGGGAAGCGTGGCGCTTTCTCATAGCTCACGCTGTAGGTATCTCAGTTCGGTGTAGGT
CGTTCGCTCCAAGCTGGGCTGTGTGCACGAACCCCCCGTTCAGCCCGACCGCTGCGCCTTATCCGGTAAC
TATCGTCTTGAGTCCAACCCGGTAAGACACGACTTATCGCCACTGGCAGCAGCCACTGGTAACAGGATTA
GCAGAGCGAGGTATGTAGGCGGTGCTACAGAGTTCTTGAAGTGGTGGCCTAACTACGGCTACACTAGAAG
AACAGTATTTGGTATCTGCGCTCTGCTGAAGCCAGTTACCTTCGGAAAAAGAGTTGGTAGCTCTTGATCC
GGCAAACAAACCACCGCTGGTAGCGGTGGTTTTTTTGTTTGCAAGCAGCAGATTACGCGCAGAAAAAAAG
GATCTCAAGAAGATCCTTTGATCTTTTCTACGGGGTCTGACGCTCAGTGGAACGAAAACTCACGTTAAGG
GATTTTGGTCATGAGATTATCAAAAAGGATCTTCACCTAGATCCTTTTAAATTAAAAATGAAGTTTTAAA
TCAATCTAAAGTATATATGAGTAAACTTGGTCTGACAGTTACCAATGCTTAATCAGTGAGGCACCTATCT
CAGCGATCTGTCTATTTCGTTCATCCATAGTTGCCTGACTCCCCGTCGTGTAGATAACTACGATACGGGA
GGGCTTACCATCTGGCCCCAGTGCTGCAATGATACCGCGAGACCCACGCTCACCGGCTCCAGATTTATCA
GCAATAAACCAGCCAGCCGGAAGGGCCGAGCGCAGAAGTGGTCCTGCAACTTTATCCGCCTCCATCCAGT
CTATTAATTGTTGCCGGGAAGCTAGAGTAAGTAGTTCGCCAGTTAATAGTTTGCGCAACGTTGTTGCCAT
TGCTACAGGCATCGTGGTGTCACGCTCGTCGTTTGGTATGGCTTCATTCAGCTCCGGTTCCCAACGATCA
AGGCGAGTTACATGATCCCCCATGTTGTGCAAAAAAGCGGTTAGCTCCTTCGGTCCTCCGATCGTTGTCA
GAAGTAAGTTGGCCGCAGTGTTATCACTCATGGTTATGGCAGCACTGCATAATTCTCTTACTGTCATGCC
ATCCGTAAGATGCTTTTCTGTGACTGGTGAGTACTCAACCAAGTCATTCTGAGAATAGTGTATGCGGCGA
CCGAGTTGCTCTTGCCCGGCGTCAATACGGGATAATACCGCGCCACATAGCAGAACTTTAAAAGTGCTCA
TCATTGGAAAACGTTCTTCGGGGCGAAAACTCTCAAGGATCTTACCGCTGTTGAGATCCAGTTCGATGTA
ACCCACTCGTGCACCCAACTGATCTTCAGCATCTTTTACTTTCACCAGCGTTTCTGGGTGAGCAAAAACA
GGAAGGCAAAATGCCGCAAAAAAGGGAATAAGGGCGACACGGAAATGTTGAATACTCATACTCTTCCTTT
TTCAATATTATTGAAGCATTTATCAGGGTTATTGTCTCATGAGCGGATACATATTTGAATGTATTTAGAA
AAATAAACAAATAGGGGTTCCGCGCACATTTCCCCGAAAAGTGCCACCTG
[124 nt withheld, positions 4531-4654]
C
[91 nt withheld, positions 4656-4746]
A
[49 nt withheld, positions 4748-4796]
CCTTTGACGTTGGAGTCCACGTTCTTT
[37 nt withheld, positions 4824-4860]
ACCCTATCTCGGTCTATTCTTTTGATTTATAAGGGATTTTGCCGATTTCGGCCTATTGGTTAAAAAATGA
GCTGATTTAACAAAAATTTAACGCGAATTTTAACAAAATATTAACGCTTACAATTTGCCATTCGCCATTC
AGGCTGCGCAACTGTTGGGAAGGGCGATCGGTGCGGGCCTCTTCGCTATTACGCCAGCCCAAGCTACCAT
GATAAGTAAGTAATATTAAGGTACGGGAGGTACTTGGAGCGGCCGCAATAAAATATCTTTATTTTCATTA
CATCTGTGTGTTGGTTTTTTGTGTGAATCGATAGTACTAACATACGCTCTCCATCAAAACAAAACGAAAC
AAAACAAACTAGCAAAATAGGCTGTCCCCAGTGCAAGTGCAGGTGCCAGAACATTTCTCTATCGATA
Features (pLannotate 1.2.2; 10 found; start..end, strand, type, name):
    762..1472    +  CDS            Superfolder GFP: Superfolder GFP is a basic (constitutively fluorescent) green fluorescent protein published in 2005, derived from Aequorea victoria. It is reported to be a very rapidly-maturing weak dimer.
   1521..1583    +  CDS            RAB18 (fragment): RAB18_HUMAN - Experimental evidence at protein level: Swiss-Prot protein existence level 1. Required for the localization of ZFYVE1 to lipid droplets and for its function in mediating the formation of endoplasmic reticulum- lipid droplets (ER-LD) contacts (PubMed:30970241). Plays a role in apical endocytosis/recycling (By similarity). Plays a key role in eye and brain development and neurodegeneration (PubMed:21473985). From Homo sapiens (Human).
   2468..2600    +  CDS            TcR (fragment): tetracycline efflux protein; tet; confers resistance to tetracycline
   2780..3368    -  rep_origin     ori: high-copy-number ColE1/pMB1/pBR322/pUC origin of replication
   3539..4399    -  CDS            AmpR: β-lactamase; bla; confers resistance to ampicillin, carbenicillin, and related antibiotics
   4400..4504    -  promoter       AmpR promoter: bla
   4531..4959    +  rep_origin     f1 ori (sequence partly withheld): f1 bacteriophage origin of replication; arrow indicates direction of (+) strand synthesis
   4991..5058    -  CDS            lacZα (fragment): LacZα fragment of β-galactosidase; lacZ fragment
   5117..5165    +  polyA_signal   poly(A) signal: synthetic polyadenylation signal
   5179..5270    +  misc_feature   pause site: RNA polymerase II transcriptional pause signal from the human α2 globin gene
