[The description below was written by a language model from this plasmid's Addgene catalogue record and pLannotate feature annotations shown in this document.]
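Description:
pGL3-Basic-Rab18-sfGFP(N) HDR template is a 5,277 bp donor plasmid for homology-directed repair, designed to insert superfolder GFP at the N-terminus of the endogenous human RAB18 gene. It is built on Promega's pGL3-Basic, but only the bacterial propagation portion of that vector was retained, so no luciferase reporter is annotated. The backbone carries a high-copy ColE1/pUC-type origin and an ampicillin resistance gene (β-lactamase with its own promoter) for maintenance in E. coli, along with an f1 phage origin. Leftover pGL3 elements include the synthetic poly(A) signal and the transcriptional pause site that lie upstream of the cloning region. Short lacZα and tetracycline-resistance fragments are also annotated and are presumably non-functional remnants. The plasmid has no mammalian selection marker.

The roughly 2.2 kb insert, cloned between MluI and SalI sites, consists of human RAB18 genomic sequence surrounding an sfGFP coding sequence. In the feature table, sfGFP is followed after a short unannotated gap, presumably a linker, by a small fragment of the RAB18 coding sequence, consistent with an in-frame fusion to the first coding exon. The unannotated sequence on either side would serve as the left and right homology arms, although their exact boundaries are not recorded. No promoter is annotated upstream of sfGFP, which fits the design: the tag is meant to be expressed only after integration, under control of the native RAB18 promoter.

The vector type lists CRISPR and TALEN, so the template is intended for co-delivery with a site-specific nuclease cutting near the RAB18 start codon; the nuclease and any guide are not part of this plasmid. The resulting knock-in cells express sfGFP-RAB18 at endogenous levels, useful for imaging this lipid droplet- and ER-associated Rab GTPase.
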