Addgene plasmid #129415: pGL3-Basic-Rab18-sfGFP(N) HDR template
Purpose: HDR tempalte for tagging of endogenous human RAB18 N-terminus with sfGFP
Depositing lab: Elina Ikonen. Depositing organization: University of Helsinki. Publication: Seipin Facilitates Triglyceride Flow to Lipid Droplet and Counteracts Droplet Ripening via Endoplasmic Reticulum Contact. Salo VT, Li S, Vihinen H, Holtta-Vuori M, Szkalisity A, Horvath P, Belevich I, Peranen J, Thiele C, Somerharju P, Zhao H, Santinho A, Thiam AR, Jokitalo E, Ikonen E. Dev Cell. 2019 Jun 6. pii: S1534-5807(19)30388-0. doi: 10.1016/j.devcel.2019.05.016. PubMed 31178403.
Backbone
  Vector backbone: pGL3-basic
  Backbone manufacturer: Promega
  Backbone size w/o insert (bp): 3000
  Total vector size (bp): 5277
  Modifications to backbone: Only plasmid backbone for amplification in E.coli was used.
  Vector type: Mammalian Expression, CRISPR, TALEN ; Endogenous tagging HDR template
  Selectable markers: No selection marker on this plasmid
Growth in bacteria
  Bacterial resistance: Ampicillin, 100 μg/mL
  Growth temperature: 37°C
  Growth strain: DH5alpha
  Copy number: High Copy
Gene/Insert
  Gene/Insert name: RAB18 HDR template (alt name: RAB18LI1)
  Species: H. sapiens (human)
  Insert size (bp): 2248
  GenBank ID: 22931
  Entrez Gene: RAB18 (a.k.a. RAB18LI1, WARBM3)
  Tag / fusion protein: sfGFP (N terminal on insert)
  Cloning method: Restriction Enzyme; 5′ cloning site MluI (not destroyed); 3′ cloning site SalI (not destroyed)
  Sequencing primers: 5′ agtgcaggtgccagaacatt; 3′ ggaaggagctgactgggttg
Terms and licenses: Academic/Nonprofit Terms; Industry Terms: Not Available to Industry
Depositor comments: This vector was designed and generated by Shiqian Li (Elina Ikonen Lab).
How to cite: pGL3-Basic-Rab18-sfGFP(N) HDR template was a gift from Elina Ikonen (Addgene plasmid # 129415 ; http://n2t.net/addgene:129415 ; RRID:Addgene_129415)
